>Addgene plasmid #137960 | pAAV.CAG-FLEX.iAChSnFR-Venus-NULL | depositor full sequence | sequence record 266351 | pAAV.CAG-FLEX.iAChSnFR-Venus-NULL sequence 6885 bps
AGCGCCCAATACGCAAACCGCCTCTCCCCGCGCGTTGGCCGATTCATTAATGCAGCTGCGCGCTCGCTCG
CTCACTGAGGCCGCCCGGGCAAAGCCCGGGCGTCGGGCGACCTTTGGTCGCCCGGCCTCAGTGAGCGAGC
GAGCGCGCAGAGAGGGAGTGGCCAACTCCATCACTAGGGGTTCCTTGTAGTTAATGATTAACCCGCCATG
CTACTTATCTACGTAGCCATGCTCTAGGAAGATCCTTATCGATTTTACCACATTTGTAGAGGTTTTACTT
GCTTTAAAAAACCTCCCACATCTCCCCCTGAACCTGAAACATAAAATGAATGCAATTGTTGTTGTTAACT
TGTTTATTGCAGCTTATAATGGTTACAAATAAAGCAATAGCATCACAAATTTCACAAATAAAGCATTTTT
TTCACTGCATTCTAGTTGTGGTTTGTCCAAACTCATCAATGTATCTTATCATGTCTGCTCGAAGCGGCCG
CCCGGGTCGACGGTATCGATGCGGGGAGGCGGCCCAAAGGGAGATCCGACTCGTCTGAGGGCGAAGGCGA
AGACGCGGAAGAGGCCGCAGAGCCGGCAGCAGGCCGCGGGAAGGAAGGTCCGCTGGATTGAGGGCCGAAG
GGACGTAGCAGAAGGACGTCCCGCGCAGAATCCAGGTGGCAACACAGGCGAGCAGCCAAGGAAAGGACGA
TGATTTCCCCGACAACACCACGGAATTGTCAGTGCCCAACAGCCGAGCCCCTGTCCAGCAGCGGGCAAGG
CAGGCGGCGATGAGTTCCGCCGTGGCAATAGGGAGGGGGAAAGCGAAAGTCCCGGAAAGGAGCTGACAGG
TGGTGGCAATGCCCCAACCAGTGGGGGTTGCGTCAGCAAACACAGTGCACACCACGCCACGTTGCCTGAC
AACGGGCCACAACTCCTCATAAAGAGACAGCAACCAGGATTTATACAAGGAGGAGAAAATGAAAGCCATA
CGGGAAGCAATAGCATGATACAAAGGCATTAAAGCAGCGTATCCACATAGCGTAAAAGGAGCAACATAGT
TAAGAATACCAGTCAATCTTTCACAAATTTTGTAATCCAGAGGTTGATTATCGATAAGCTAATTCGAACC
TCTTCGAGGGACATAACTTCGTATAATGTATGCTATACGAAGTTATGGGTCGATGGTGAGATCTGGACTA
GAGGGTCGATGGTGATGCTTGGATCAAAATAGGAAGAATCCCAATGATAACTTCGTATAAAGTATCCTAT
ACGAAGTTATGGATCCGAATTCACTAGTCTCGAGCAAAATGGAGACAGACACACTCCTGCTATGGGTACT
GCTGCTCTGGGTTCCAGGTTCCACTGGTGACAGATCTGCGAACGACACCGTAGTTGTGGGCTCGATCATC
TTTACAGAAGGGATTATCGTCGCAAACATGGTGGCAGAGATGATTGAGGCGCATACAGACCTTAAGGTGG
TTCGCAAACTGAACCTTGGCGGGGTCAACGTTAACTTTGAAGCCATTAAACGCGGAGGTGCGAATAATGG
TATTGACATTTACGTGGAGTACACTGGGCACGGTCTTGTGGATATTCTGGGGTTCCCGGAGCCGAACGTC
TATATCACCGCCGACAAGCAGAAGAACGGCATCAAGGCGAACTTCAAGATCCGCCACAACGTGGAGGACG
GCAGCGTGCAGCTCGCCGACCACTACCAGCAGAACACCCCCATCGGCGACGGCCCCGTGCTGCTGCCCGA
CAACCACTACCTGAGCTATCAGTCCGTGCTGAGCAAAGACCCCAACGAGAAGCGCGATCACATGGTCCTG
CTGGAGTTCGTGACCGCCGCCGGGATCACTCTCGGCATGAACGAGCTGTACAAGGGCGGTACCGGAGGGA
GCATGAGCAAGGGCGAGGAGCTGTTCACCGGGGTGGTGCCCATCCTGGTCGAGCTGGACGGCGACGTAAA
CGGCCACAAGTTCAGCGTGCGCGGCGAGGGCGAGGGCGATGCCACCAACGGCAAGCTGACCCTGAAGCTC
CTGTGCACCACCGGCAAGCTGCCCGTGCCCTGGCCCACCCTCGTGACCACCCTGGGCTACGGCGTGCAGT
GCTTCGCCCGCTACCCCGACCACATGAAGCAGCACGACTTCTTCAAGTCCGCCATGCCCGAAGGCTACGT
CCAGGAGCGCACCATCAGCTTCAAGGACGACGGCACCTACAAGACCCGCGCCGAGGTGAAGTTCGAGGGC
GACACCCTGGTGAACCGCATCGAGCTGAAGGGCATCGACTTCAAGGAGGACGGCAACATCCTGGGGCACA
AGCTGGAGTACAACTTTCCGCCGCCCGCGACTACTGATCCAGAAGGTGCATACGAAACCGTGAAGAAGGA
GTACAAACGTAAATGGAATATTGTATGGCTCAAACCACTGGGATTCAACAATACGGCGACGCTTACCGTT
AAAGACGAACTGGCGAAACAGTATAACCTTAAAACCTTCAGTGACTTAGCGAAAATCTCGGATAAGCTGA
TTCTGGGTGCAACGATGTTCTTTTTAGAAGGGCCCGATGGTTACCCAGGCCTGCAAAAACTGTACAATTT
CAAATTCAAGCACACCAAAAGCATGGACATGGGTATTCGCTATACCGCCATTGATAATAACGAAGTTCAG
GTAATTGATGCCTGGGCCACTGATGGCTTGCTGGTGAGCCACAAATTAAAAATTCTGGAGGATGATAAAG
CGTTCTTCCCGCCGTATTATGCTGCCCCCATCATCCGTCAGGATGTCTTAGATAAGCATCCTGAACTGAA
GGACGTGCTGAACAAACTCGCGAATCAAATTTCACTGGAAGAAATGCAGAAACTGAATTACAAGGTGGAC
GGTGAGGGTCAGGACCCAGCGAAAGTAGCTAAGGAGTTTTTGAAAGAGAAAGGTTTAATTCTGCAGGTCG
ACGAACAAAAACTCATCTCAGAAGAGGATCTGAATGCTGTGGGCCAGGACACGCAGGAGGTCATCGTGGT
GCCACACTCCTTGCCCTTTAAGGTGGTGGTGATCTCAGCCATCCTGGCCCTGGTGGTGCTCACCATCATC
TCCCTTATCATCCTCATCATGCTTTGGCAGAAGAAGCCACGTTAGGATATCACCGGTGGCGCGCCAAGCT
TGCTAGTATAACTTCGTATAGCATACATTATACGAAGTTATGGGTCGATGGTGATGCTTGGCAATTCGGG
TCGATGGTGAAGCATTGGTCTTCCTATTTTGATATAACTTCGTATAGGATACTTTATACGAAGTTATGGG
GATGATCCAATTCTTTGCCAAAATGATGAGACAGCACAATAACCAGCACGTTGCCCAGGAGCTGTAGGAA
AAAGAAGAAGGCATGAACATGGTTAGCAGAGGCTCTAGAGCCGCCGGTCACACGCCAGAAGCCGAACCCC
GCCCTGCCCCGTCCCCCCCGAAGGCAGCCGTCCCCCCGCGGACAGCCCCGAGCCGCTCCCCCCGCACAAA
GGGCCCTCCCGGAGCCCCTCAAGGCTTTCACGCAGCCACAGAAAAGAAACAAGCCGTCATTAAACCAAGC
GCTAATTACAGCCCGGAGGAGAAGGGCCGTCCCGCCCGCTCACCTGTGGGAGTAACGCGGTCAGTCAGAG
CCGGGGCGGGCGGCGCGAGGCGGCGGCGGAGCGGGGCACGGGGCGAAGGCAGCGTCGCAGCGACTCCCGC
CCGCCGCGCGCTTCGCTTTTTATAGGGCCGCCGCCGCCGCCGCCTCGCCATAAAAGGAAACTTTCGGAGC
GCGCCGCTCTGATTGGCTGCCGCCGCACCTCTCCGCCTCGCCCCGCCCCGCCCCTCGCCCCGCCCCGCCC
CGCCTGGCGCGCGCCCCCCCCCCCCCCCCGCCCCCATCGCTGCACAAAATAATTAAAAAATAAATAAATA
CAAAATTGGGGGTGGGGAGGGGGGGGAGATGGGGAGAGTGAAGCAGAACGTGGGGCTCACCTCGACCATG
GTAATAGCGATGACTAATACGTAGATGTACTGCCAAGTAGGAAAGTCCCATAAGGTCATGTACTGGGCAT
AATGCCAGGCGGGCCATTTACCGTCATTGACGTCAATAGGGGGCGTACTTGGCATATGATACACTTGATG
TACTGCCAAGTGGGCAGTTTACCGTAAATACTCCACCCATTGACGTCAATGGAAAGTCCCTATTGGCGTT
ACTATGGGAACATACGTCATTATTGACGTCAATGGTACGATCTTCCTAGAGCATGGCTACGTAGATAAGT
AGCATGGCGGGTTAATCATTAACTACAAGGAACCCCTAGTGATGGAGTTGGCCACTCCCTCTCTGCGCGC
TCGCTCGCTCACTGAGGCCGGGCGACCAAAGGTCGCCCGACGCCCGGGCTTTGCCCGGGCGGCCTCAGTG
AGCGAGCGAGCGCGCAGCTGGCGTAATAGCGAAGAGGCCCGCACCGATCGCCCTTCCCAACAGTTGCGCA
GCCTGAATGGCGAATGGG
[124 nt withheld, positions 4499-4622]
C
[91 nt withheld, positions 4624-4714]
A
[49 nt withheld, positions 4716-4764]
CCTTTGACGTTGGAGTCCACGTTCTTT
[37 nt withheld, positions 4792-4828]
ACCCTATCTCGGTCTATTCTTTTGATTTATAAGGGATTTTGCCGATTTCGGCCTATTGGTTAAAAAATGA
GCTGATTTAACAAAAATTTAACGCGAATTTTAACAAAATATTAACGCTTACAATTTAGGTGGCACTTTTC
GGGGAAATGTGCGCGGAACCCCTATTTGTTTATTTTTCTAAATACATTCAAATATGTATCCGCTCATGAG
ACAATAACCCTGATAAATGCTTCAATAATATTGAAAAAGGAAGAGTATGAGTATTCAACATTTCCGTGTC
GCCCTTATTCCCTTTTTTGCGGCATTTTGCCTTCCTGTTTTTGCTCACCCAGAAACGCTGGTGAAAGTAA
AAGATGCTGAAGATCAGTTGGGTGCACGAGTGGGTTACATCGAACTGGATCTCAACAGCGGTAAGATCCT
TGAGAGTTTTCGCCCCGAAGAACGTTTTCCAATGATGAGCACTTTTAAAGTTCTGCTATGTGGCGCGGTA
TTATCCCGTATTGACGCCGGGCAAGAGCAACTCGGTCGCCGCATACACTATTCTCAGAATGACTTGGTTG
AGTACTCACCAGTCACAGAAAAGCATCTTACGGATGGCATGACAGTAAGAGAATTATGCAGTGCTGCCAT
AACCATGAGTGATAACACTGCGGCCAACTTACTTCTGACAACGATCGGAGGACCGAAGGAGCTAACCGCT
TTTTTGCACAACATGGGGGATCATGTAACTCGCCTTGATCGTTGGGAACCGGAGCTGAATGAAGCCATAC
CAAACGACGAGCGTGACACCACGATGCCTGTAGCAATGGCAACAACGTTGCGCAAACTATTAACTGGCGA
ACTACTTACTCTAGCTTCCCGGCAACAATTAATAGACTGGATGGAGGCGGATAAAGTTGCAGGACCACTT
CTGCGCTCGGCCCTTCCGGCTGGCTGGTTTATTGCTGATAAATCTGGAGCCGGTGAGCGTGGGTCTCGCG
GTATCATTGCAGCACTGGGGCCAGATGGTAAGCCCTCCCGTATCGTAGTTATCTACACGACGGGGAGTCA
GGCAACTATGGATGAACGAAATAGACAGATCGCTGAGATAGGTGCCTCACTGATTAAGCATTGGTAACTG
TCAGACCAAGTTTACTCATATATACTTTAGATTGATTTAAAACTTCATTTTTAATTTAAAAGGATCTAGG
TGAAGATCCTTTTTGATAATCTCATGACCAAAATCCCTTAACGTGAGTTTTCGTTCCACTGAGCGTCAGA
CCCCGTAGAAAAGATCAAAGGATCTTCTTGAGATCCTTTTTTTCTGCGCGTAATCTGCTGCTTGCAAACA
AAAAAACCACCGCTACCAGCGGTGGTTTGTTTGCCGGATCAAGAGCTACCAACTCTTTTTCCGAAGGTAA
CTGGCTTCAGCAGAGCGCAGATACCAAATACTGTTCTTCTAGTGTAGCCGTAGTTAGGCCACCACTTCAA
GAACTCTGTAGCACCGCCTACATACCTCGCTCTGCTAATCCTGTTACCAGTGGCTGCTGCCAGTGGCGAT
AAGTCGTGTCTTACCGGGTTGGACTCAAGACGATAGTTACCGGATAAGGCGCAGCGGTCGGGCTGAACGG
GGGGTTCGTGCACACAGCCCAGCTTGGAGCGAACGACCTACACCGAACTGAGATACCTACAGCGTGAGCT
ATGAGAAAGCGCCACGCTTCCCGAAGGGAGAAAGGCGGACAGGTATCCGGTAAGCGGCAGGGTCGGAACA
GGAGAGCGCACGAGGGAGCTTCCAGGGGGAAACGCCTGGTATCTTTATAGTCCTGTCGGGTTTCGCCACC
TCTGACTTGAGCGTCGATTTTTGTGATGCTCGTCAGGGGGGCGGAGCCTATGGAAAAACGCCAGCAACGC
GGCCTTTTTACGGTTCCTGGCCTTTTGCTGGCCTTTTGCTCACATGTTCTTTCCTGCGTTATCCCCTGAT
TCTGTGGATAACCGTATTACCGCCTTTGAGTGAGCTGATACCGCTCGCCGCAGCCGAACGACCGAGCGCA
GCGAGTCAGTGAGCGAGGAAGCGGAAG
Features (pLannotate 1.2.2; 22 found; start..end, strand, type, name):
      2..58      +  CDS            lacI (fragment): lac repressor; lacI; The lac repressor binds to the lac operator to inhibit transcription in E. coli. This inhibition can be relieved by adding lactose or isopropyl-β-D-thiogalactopyranoside (IPTG).
     52..185     -  repeat_region  AAV2 ITR: inverted terminal repeat of adeno-associated virus serotype 2 inverted
    256..324     +  CDS            large T antigen (fragment): large T antigen from SV40 (simian virus 40)
    347..468     +  polyA_signal   SV40 poly(A) signal: SV40 polyadenylation signal
    511..1099    -  misc_feature   WPRE: woodchuck hepatitis virus posttranscriptional regulatory element
   1133..1166    -  protein_bind   loxP: Cre-mediated recombination occurs in the 8-bp core sequence (GCATACAT). Cre recombinase
   1237..1270    -  protein_bind   lox2272: Cre-mediated recombination occurs in the 8-bp core sequence (GGATACTT). lox2272 sites are compatible with each other, but incompatible with loxP or loxN sites (Lee and Saito, 1988). Cre recombinase
   1299..1361    +  sig_peptide    Igκ leader: leader sequence from mouse immunoglobulin κ light chain
   1605..2324    +  CDS            cEGFP: cEGFP is a basic (constitutively fluorescent) green fluorescent protein published in 2008, derived from Aequorea victoria.
   2976..3122    +  CDS            PDGFRβ TM domain: transmembrane domain from platelet derived growth factor receptor beta
   3158..3191    +  protein_bind   loxP: Cre-mediated recombination occurs in the 8-bp core sequence (GCATACAT). Cre recombinase
   3254..3287    +  protein_bind   lox2272: Cre-mediated recombination occurs in the 8-bp core sequence (GGATACTT). lox2272 sites are compatible with each other, but incompatible with loxP or loxN sites (Lee and Saito, 1988). Cre recombinase
   3352..3482    -  intron         chimeric intron (fragment): chimera between introns from chicken β-actin and rabbit β-globin
   3571..3707    -  intron         hybrid intron (fragment): hybrid between chicken β-actin (CBA) and minute virus of mice (MMV) introns (Gray et al., 2011)
   3708..3985    -  promoter       chicken β-actin promoter: No description available
   3987..4235    -  enhancer       CMV enhancer (fragment): human cytomegalovirus immediate early enhancer
   4298..4430    +  repeat_region  AAV2 ITR (fragment): inverted terminal repeat of adeno-associated virus serotype 2 inverted
   4425..4494    +  CDS            lacZα (fragment): LacZα fragment of β-galactosidase; lacZ fragment
   4499..4927    +  rep_origin     f1 ori (sequence partly withheld): f1 bacteriophage origin of replication; arrow indicates direction of (+) strand synthesis
   4980..5084    +  promoter       AmpR promoter: bla
   5085..5945    +  CDS            AmpR: β-lactamase; bla; confers resistance to ampicillin, carbenicillin, and related antibiotics
   6116..6704    +  rep_origin     ori: high-copy-number ColE1/pMB1/pBR322/pUC origin of replication
