>Addgene plasmid #137960 | pAAV.CAG-FLEX.iAChSnFR-Venus-NULL | addgene full sequence | sequence record 271575 | Addgene Partial NGS Result
TGGAGTATTTACGGTAAACTGCCCACTTGGCAGTACATCAAGTGTATCATATGCCAAGTACGCCCCCTAT
TGACGTCAATGACGGTAAATGGCCCGCCTGGCATTATGCCCAGTACATGACCTTATGGGACTTTCCTACT
TGGCAGTACATCTACGTATTAGTCATCGCTATTACCATGGTCGAGGTGAGCCCCACGTTCTGCTTCACTC
TCCCCATCTCCCCCCCCTCCCCACCCCCAATTTTGTATTTATTTATTTTTTAATTATTTTGTGCAGCGAT
GGGGGCGGGGGGGGGGGGGGGGCGCGCGCCRGGGGGGGGGGGGSGGGGSGRGGGGSGGGGSGGGGSGRGG
CGGAGAGGTGCGGCGGCAGCCAATCAGAGCGGCGCGCTCCGAAAGTTTCCTTTTATGGCGAGGCGGCGGC
GGCGGCGGCCCTATAAAAAGCGAAGCGCGCGGCGGGCGGGAGTCGCTGCGCGCTGCCTTCGCCCCGTGCC
CCGCTCCGCCGCCGCCTCGCGCCGCCCGCCCCGGCTCTGACTGACCGCGTTACTCCCACAGGTGAGCGGG
CGGGACGGCCCTTCTCCTCCGGGCTGTAATTAGCGCTTGGTTTAATGACGGCTTGTTTCTTTTCTGTGGC
TGCGTGAAAGCCTTGAGGGGCTCCGGGAGGGCCCTTTGTGCGGGGGGAGCGGCTCGGGGCTGTCCGCGGG
GGGACGGCTGCCTTCGGGGGGGACGGGGCAGGGCGGGGTTCGGCTTCTGGCGTGTGACCGGCGGCTCTAG
AGCCTCTGCTAACCATGTTCATGCCTTCTTCTTTTTCCTACAGCTCCTGGGCAACGTGCTGGTTATTGTG
CTGTCTCATCATTTTGGCAAAGAATTGGATCATCCCCATAACTTCGTATAAAGTATCCTATACGAAGTTA
TATCAAAATAGGAAGACCAATGCTTCACCATCGACCCGAATTGCCAAGCATCACCATCGACCCATAACTT
CGTATAATGTATGCTATACGAAGTTATACTAGCAAGCTTGGCGCGCCACCGGTGATATCCTAACGTGGCT
TCTTCTGCCAAAGCATGATGAGGATGATAAGGGAGATGATGGTGAGCACCACCAGGGCCAGGATGGCTGA
GATCACCACCACCTTAAAGGGCAAGGAGTGTGGCACCACGATGACCTCCTGCGTGTCCTGGCCCACAGCA
TTCAGATCCTCTTCTGAGATGAGTTTTTGTTCGTCGACCTGCAGAATTAAACCTTTCTCTTTCAAAAACT
CCTTAGCTACTTTCGCTGGGTCCTGACCCTCACCGTCCACCTTGTAATTCAGTTTCTGCATTTCTTCCAG
TGAAATTTGATTCGCGAGTTTGTTCAGCACGTCCTTCAGTTCAGGATGCTTATCTAAGACATCCTGACGG
ATGATGGGGGCAGCATAATACGGCGGGAAGAACGCTTTATCATCCTCCAGAATTTTTAATTTGTGGCTCA
CCAGCAAGCCATCAGTGGCCCAGGCATCAATTACCTGAACTTCGTTATTATCAATGGCGGTATAGCGAAT
ACCCATGTCCATGCTTTTGGTGTGCTTGAATTTGAAATTGTACAGTTTTTGCAGGCCTGGGTAACCATCG
GGCCCTTCTAAAAAGAACATCGTTGCACCCAGAATCAGCTTATCCGAGATTTTCGCTAAGTCACTGAAGG
TTTTAAGGTTATACTGTTTCGCCAGTTCGTCTTTAACGGTAAGCGTCGCCGTATTGTTGAATCCCAGTGG
TTTGAGCCATACAATATTCCATTTACGTTTGTACTCCTTCTTCACGGTTTCGTATGCACCTTCTGGATCA
GTAGTCGCGGGCGGCGGAAAGTTGTACTCCAGCTTGTGCCCCAGGATGTTGCCGTCCTCCTTGAAGTCGA
TGCCCTTCAGCTCGATGCGGTTCACCAGGGTGTCGCCCTCGAACTTCACCTCGGCGCGGGTCTTGTAGGT
GCCGTCGTCCTTGAAGCTGATGGTGCGCTCCTGGACGTAGCCTTCGGGCATGGCGGACTTGAAGAAGTCG
TGCTGCTTCATGTGGTCGGGGTAGCGGGCGAAGCACTGCACGCCGTAGCCCAGGGTGGTCACGAGGGTGG
GCCAGGGCACGGGCAGCTTGCCGGTGGTGCACAGGAGCTTCAGGGTCAGCTTGCCGTTGGTGGCATCGCC
CTCGCCCTCGCCGCGCACGCTGAACTTGTGGCCGTTTACGTCGCCGTCCAGCTCGACCAGGATGGGCACC
ACCCCGGTGAACAGCTCCTCGCCCTTGCTCATGCTCCCTCCGGTACCGCCCTTGTACAGCTCGTTCATGC
CGAGAGTGATCCCGGCGGCGGTCACGAACTCCAGCAGGACCATGTGATCGCGCTTCTCGTTGGGGTCTTT
GCTCAGCACGGACTGATAGCTCAGGTAGTGGTTGTCGGGCAGCAGCACGGGGCCGTCGCCGATGGGGGTG
TTCTGCTGGTAGTGGTCGGCGAGCTGCACGCTGCCGTCCTCCACGTTGTGGCGGATCTTGAAGTTCGCCT
TGATGCCGTTCTTCTGCTTGTCGGCGGTGATATAGACGTTCGGCTCCGGGAACCCCAGAATATCCACAAG
ACCGTGCCCAGTGTACTCCACGTAAATGTCAATACCATTATTCGCACCTCCGCGTTTAATGGCTTCAAAG
TTAACGTTGACCCCGCCAAGGTTCAGTTTGCGAACCACCTTAAGGTCTGTATGCGCCTCAATCATCTCTG
CCACCATGTTTGCGACGATAATCCCTTCTGTAAAGATGATCGAGCCCACAACTACGGTGTCGTTCGCAGA
TCTGTCACCAGTGGAACCTGGAACCCAGAGCAGCAGTACCCATAGCAGGAGTGTGTCTGTCTCCATTTTG
CTCGAGACTAGTGAATTCGGATCCATAACTTCGTATAGGATACTTTATACGAAGTTATCATTGGGATTCT
TCCTATTTTGATCCAAGCATCACCATCGACCCTCTAGTCCAGATCTCACCATCGACCCATAACTTCGTAT
AGCATACATTATACGAAGTTATGTCCCTCGAAGAGGTTCGAATTAGCTTATCGATAATCAACCTCTGGAT
TACAAAATTTGTGAAAGATTGACTGGTATTCTTAACTATGTTGCTCCTTTTACGCTATGTGGATACGCTG
CTTTAATGCCTTTGTATCATGCTATTGCTTCCCGTATGGCTTTCATTTTCTCCTCCTTGTATAAATCCTG
GTTGCTGTCTCTTTATGAGGAGTTGTGGCCCGTTGTCAGGCAACGTGGCGTGGTGTGCACTGTGTTTGCT
GACGCAACCCCCACTGGTTGGGGCATTGCCACCACCTGTCAGCTCCTTTCCGGGACTTTCGCTTTCCCCC
TCCCTATTGCCACGGCGGAACTCATCGCCGCCTGCCTTGCCCGCTGCTGGACAGGGGCTCGGCTGTTGGG
CACTGACAATTCCGTGGTGTTGTCGGGGAAATCATCGTCCTTTCCTTGGCTGCTCGCCTGTGTTGCCACC
TGGATTCTGCGCGGGACGTCCTTCTGCTACGTCCCTTCGGCCCTCAATCCAGCGGACCTTCCTTCCCGCG
GCCTGCTGCCGGCTCTGCGGCCTCTTCCGCGTCTTCGCCTTCGCCCTCAGACGAGTCGGATCTCCCTTTG
GGCCGCCTCCCCGCATCGATACCGTCGACCCGGGCGGCCGCTTCGAGCAGACATGATAAGATACATTGAT
GAGTTTGGACAAACCACAACTAGAATGCAGTGAAAAAAATGCTTTATTTGTGAAATTTGTGATGCTATTG
CTTTATTTGTAACCATTATAAGCTGCAATAAACAAGTTAACAACAACAATTGCATTCATTTTATGTTTCA
GGTTCAGGGGGAGATGTGGGAGGTTTTTTAAAGCAAGTAAAACCTCTACAAATGTGGTAAAATCGATAAG
GATCTTCCTAGAGCATGGCTACGTAGATAAGTAGCATGGCGGGTTAATCATTAACTACAAGGAACCCCTA
GTGATGGAGTTGGCCACTCCCTCTCTGCGCGCTCGCTCGCTCACTGAGGCCGGGCGACCAAAGGTCGCCC
GACGCCCGGGCTTTGCCCGGGCGGCCTCAGTGAGCGAGCGAGCGCGCAGCTGCATTAATGAATCGGCCAA
CGCGCGGGGAGAGGCGGTTTGCGTATTGGGCGCTCTTCCGCTTCCTCGCTCACTGACTCGCTGCGCTCGG
TCGTTCGGCTGCGGCGAGCGGTATCAGCTCACTCAAAGGCGGTAATACGGTTATCCACAGAATCAGGGGA
TAACGCAGGAAAGAACATGTGAGCAAAAGGCCAGCAAAAGGCCAGGAACCGTAAAAAGGCCGCGTTGCTG
GCGTTTTTCCATAGGCTCCGCCCCCCTGACGAGCATCACAAAAATCGACGCTCAAGTCAGAGGTGGCGAA
ACCCGACAGGACTATAAAGATACCAGGCGTTTCCCCCTGGAAGCTCCCTCGTGCGCTCTCCTGTTCCGAC
CCTGCCGCTTACCGGATACCTGTCCGCCTTTCTCCCTTCGGGAAGCGTGGCGCTTTCTCATAGCTCACGC
TGTAGGTATCTCAGTTCGGTGTAGGTCGTTCGCTCCAAGCTGGGCTGTGTGCACGAACCCCCCGTTCAGC
CCGACCGCTGCGCCTTATCCGGTAACTATCGTCTTGAGTCCAACCCGGTAAGACACGACTTATCGCCACT
GGCAGCAGCCACTGGTAACAGGATTAGCAGAGCGAGGTATGTAGGCGGTGCTACAGAGTTCTTGAAGTGG
TGGCCTAACTACGGCTACACTAGAAGAACAGTATTTGGTATCTGCGCTCTGCTGAAGCCAGTTACCTTCG
GAAAAAGAGTTGGTAGCTCTTGATCCGGCAAACAAACCACCGCTGGTAGCGGTGGTTTTTTTGTTTGCAA
GCAGCAGATTACGCGCAGAAAAAAAGGATCTCAAGAAGATCCTTTGATCTTTTCTACGGGGTCTGACGCT
CAGTGGAACGAAAACTCACGTTAAGGGATTTTGGTCATGAGATTATCAAAAAGGATCTTCACCTAGATCC
TTTTAAATTAAAAATGAAGTTTTAAATCAATCTAAAGTATATATGAGTAAACTTGGTCTGACAGTTACCA
ATGCTTAATCAGTGAGGCACCTATCTCAGCGATCTGTCTATTTCGTTCATCCATAGTTGCCTGACTCCCC
GTCGTGTAGATAACTACGATACGGGAGGGCTTACCATCTGGCCCCAGTGCTGCAATGATACCGCGAGACC
CACGCTCACCGGCTCCAGATTTATCAGCAATAAACCAGCCAGCCGGAAGGGCCGAGCGCAGAAGTGGTCC
TGCAACTTTATCCGCCTCCATCCAGTCTATTAATTGTTGCCGGGAAGCTAGAGTAAGTAGTTCGCCAGTT
AATAGTTTGCGCAACGTTGTTGCCATTGCTACAGGCATCGTGGTGTCACGCTCGTCGTTTGGTATGGCTT
CATTCAGCTCCGGTTCCCAACGATCAAGGCGAGTTACATGATCCCCCATGTTGTGCAAAAAAGCGGTTAG
CTCCTTCGGTCCTCCGATCGTTGTCAGAAGTAAGTTGGCCGCAGTGTTATCACTCATGGTTATGGCAGCA
CTGCATAATTCTCTTACTGTCATGCCATCCGTAAGATGCTTTTCTGTGACTGGTGAGTACTCAACCAAGT
CATTCTGAGAATAGTGTATGCGGCGACCGAGTTGCTCTTGCCCGGCGTCAATACGGGATAATACCGCGCC
ACATAGCAGAACTTTAAAAGTGCTCATCATTGGAAAACGTTCTTCGGGGCGAAAACTCTCAAGGATCTTA
CCGCTGTTGAGATCCAGTTCGATGTAACCCACTCGTGCACCCAACTGATCTTCAGCATCTTTTACTTTCA
CCAGCGTTTCTGGGTGAGCAAAAACAGGAAGGCAAAATGCCGCAAAAAAGGGAATAAGGGCGACACGGAA
ATGTTGAATACTCATACTCTTCCTTTTTCAATATTATTGAAGCATTTATCAGGGTTATTGTCTCATGAGC
GGATACATATTTGAATGTATTTAGAAAAATAAACAAATAGGGGTTCCGCGCACATTTCCCCGAAAAGTGC
CACCTAAATTGTAAGCGTTAATATTTTGTTAAAATTCGCGTTAAATTTTTGTTAAATCAGCTCATTTTTT
AACCAATAGGCCGAAATCGGCAAAATCCCTTATAAATCAAAAGAATAGACCGAGATAGGGT
[37 nt withheld, positions 6222-6258]
AAAGAACGTGGACTCCAACGTCAAAGG
[49 nt withheld, positions 6286-6334]
T
[91 nt withheld, positions 6336-6426]
G
[124 nt withheld, positions 6428-6551]
CCCATTCGCCATTCAGGCTGCGCAACTGTTGGGAAGGGCGATCGGTGCGGGCCTCTTCGCTATTACGCCA
GCTGCGCGCTCGCTCGCTCACTGAGGCCGCCCGGGCAAAGCCCGGGCGTCGGGCGACCTTTGGTCGCCCG
GCCTCAGTGAGCGAGCGAGCGCGCAGAGAGGGAGTGGCCAACTCCATCACTAGGGGTTCCTTGTAGTTAA
TGATTAACCCGCCATGCTACTTATCTACGTAGCCATGCTCTAGGAAGAGTACCATTGACGTCAATAATGA
CGTATGTTCCCATAGTAACGCCAATAGGGACTTTCCATTGACGTCAATGGG
Features (pLannotate 1.2.2; 22 found; start..end, strand, type, name):
    181..458     +  promoter       chicken β-actin promoter: No description available
    459..594     +  intron         hybrid intron (fragment): hybrid between chicken β-actin (CBA) and minute virus of mice (MMV) introns (Gray et al., 2011)
    683..813     +  intron         chimeric intron (fragment): chimera between introns from chicken β-actin and rabbit β-globin
    878..911     -  protein_bind   lox2272: Cre-mediated recombination occurs in the 8-bp core sequence (GGATACTT). lox2272 sites are compatible with each other, but incompatible with loxP or loxN sites (Lee and Saito, 1988). Cre recombinase
    974..1007    -  protein_bind   loxP: Cre-mediated recombination occurs in the 8-bp core sequence (GCATACAT). Cre recombinase
   1043..1189    -  CDS            PDGFRβ TM domain: transmembrane domain from platelet derived growth factor receptor beta
   1841..2560    -  CDS            cEGFP: cEGFP is a basic (constitutively fluorescent) green fluorescent protein published in 2008, derived from Aequorea victoria.
   2804..2866    -  sig_peptide    Igκ leader: leader sequence from mouse immunoglobulin κ light chain
   2895..2928    +  protein_bind   lox2272: Cre-mediated recombination occurs in the 8-bp core sequence (GGATACTT). lox2272 sites are compatible with each other, but incompatible with loxP or loxN sites (Lee and Saito, 1988). Cre recombinase
   2999..3032    +  protein_bind   loxP: Cre-mediated recombination occurs in the 8-bp core sequence (GCATACAT). Cre recombinase
   3066..3654    +  misc_feature   WPRE: woodchuck hepatitis virus posttranscriptional regulatory element
   3697..3818    -  polyA_signal   SV40 poly(A) signal: SV40 polyadenylation signal
   3841..3909    -  CDS            large T antigen (fragment): large T antigen from SV40 (simian virus 40)
   3980..4113    +  repeat_region  AAV2 ITR: inverted terminal repeat of adeno-associated virus serotype 2 inverted
   4107..4163    -  CDS            lacI (fragment): lac repressor; lacI; The lac repressor binds to the lac operator to inhibit transcription in E. coli. This inhibition can be relieved by adding lactose or isopropyl-β-D-thiogalactopyranoside (IPTG).
   4346..4934    -  rep_origin     ori: high-copy-number ColE1/pMB1/pBR322/pUC origin of replication
   5105..5965    -  CDS            AmpR: β-lactamase; bla; confers resistance to ampicillin, carbenicillin, and related antibiotics
   5966..6070    -  promoter       AmpR promoter: bla
   6123..6551    -  rep_origin     f1 ori (sequence partly withheld): f1 bacteriophage origin of replication; arrow indicates direction of (+) strand synthesis
   6556..6625    -  CDS            lacZα (fragment): LacZα fragment of β-galactosidase; lacZ fragment
   6620..6752    -  repeat_region  AAV2 ITR (fragment): inverted terminal repeat of adeno-associated virus serotype 2 inverted
   6813..179     +  enhancer       CMV enhancer (fragment) (across the origin): human cytomegalovirus immediate early enhancer
