[The description below was written by a language model from this plasmid's Addgene catalogue record and pLannotate feature annotations shown in this document.]
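Description:
pAAV.CAG-FLEX.iAChSnFR-Venus-NULL is a 6.9 kb AAV transfer plasmid for Cre-dependent mammalian expression of a non-binding control version of the genetically encoded acetylcholine sensor iAChSnFR. It is built on the pAAV.CAGFLEX backbone, replicates in E. coli from a high-copy ColE1/pUC-type origin, and is selected with ampicillin through the bla gene. An f1 phage origin is also present. Two AAV2 inverted terminal repeats (one annotated as a fragment) bracket the expression cassette so that it can be packaged into recombinant AAV particles when replication and capsid functions are supplied in trans.

Between the ITRs, the CAG promoter (CMV enhancer, chicken β-actin promoter and chimeric intron sequences) faces a FLEX switch made of paired lox2272 and loxP sites in opposing orientations. The 1.8 kb synthetic insert lies between them in the antisense orientation relative to the promoter, so it stays silent until Cre inverts it and then excises one site of each pair, locking it in the sense orientation. The open reading frame starts with an Igκ leader and ends with a PDGFRβ transmembrane domain, which together display the sensor on the cell surface. The fluorescent protein portion is annotated automatically as a GFP derivative, consistent with the Venus (yellow) variant named in the record. A WPRE and an SV40 polyadenylation signal follow to enhance transcript stability and processing. The Y140A binding-site mutation makes this a null sensor, which suits it as a negative control for acetylcholine-independent fluorescence changes in imaging experiments on Cre-defined cell populations. The depositor and sequencing-derived records show the same features in opposite orientation and differ by only three nucleotides in length.
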