Addgene plasmid #137960: pAAV.CAG-FLEX.iAChSnFR-Venus-NULL
Purpose: Expresses FLEXed iAChSnFR (non-binding yellow version) under CAG promoter
Depositing lab: Loren Looger. Depositing organization: HHMI, Janelia Research Campus. Publication: A fast genetically encoded fluorescent sensor for faithful in vivo acetylcholine detection in mice, fish, worms and flies. Borden PM, Zhang P, Shivange AV, Marvin JS, Cichon J, Dan C, Podgorski K, Figueiredo A, Novak O, Tanimoto M, Shigetomi E, Lobas MA, Kim H, Zhu PK, Zhang Y, Zheng WS, Fan C, Wang G, Xiang B, Gan L, Zhang G, Guo K, Lin L, Cai Y, Yee AG, Aggarwal A, Ford CP, Rees DC, Dietrich D, Khakh BS, Dittman JS, Gan W, Koyama M, Jayaraman V, Cheer JF, Lester HA, Zhu JJ, Looger LL. bioRxiv 2020 10.1101/2020.02.07.939504.
Backbone
  Vector backbone: pAAV.CAGFLEX
  Backbone size w/o insert (bp): 5058
  Total vector size (bp): 6885
  Vector type: Mammalian Expression, AAV, Cre/Lox
Growth in bacteria
  Bacterial resistance: Ampicillin, 100 μg/mL
  Growth temperature: 37°C
  Growth strain: NEB Stable
  Copy number: Unknown
Gene/Insert
  Gene/Insert name: iAChSnFR (non-binding yellow variant)
  Species: Synthetic
  Insert size (bp): 1827
  Mutation: Y140A binding site mutation
  Promoter: CAG
  Cloning method: Restriction Enzyme; 5′ cloning site BamHI (not destroyed); 3′ cloning site HindIII (not destroyed)
  Sequencing primers: 5′ GCG TAT CCA CAT AGC GTA AAA GGA GCA; 3′ GAA AGC CTT GAG GGG CTC CG
Terms and licenses: Academic/Nonprofit Terms; Industry Terms: Not Available to Industry
Depositor comments: Please visit https://www.biorxiv.org/content/10.1101/2020.02.07.939504v1 for bioRxiv preprint.
How to cite: pAAV.CAG-FLEX.iAChSnFR-Venus-NULL was a gift from Loren Looger (Addgene plasmid # 137960 ; http://n2t.net/addgene:137960 ; RRID:Addgene_137960)
